>Addgene plasmid #187900 | Halo-OPTN | addgene full sequence | sequence record 391282 | Addgene NGS Result
TAGTTATTAATAGTAATCAATTACGGGGTCATTAGTTCATAGCCCATATATGGAGTTCCGCGTTACATAA
CTTACGGTAAATGGCCCGCCTGGCTGACCGCCCAACGACCCCCGCCCATTGACGTCAATAATGACGTATG
TTCCCATAGTAACGCCAATAGGGACTTTCCATTGACGTCAATGGGTGGAGTATTTACGGTAAACTGCCCA
CTTGGCAGTACATCAAGTGTATCATATGCCAAGTACGCCCCCTATTGACGTCAATGACGGTAAATGGCCC
GCCTGGCATTATGCCCAGTACATGACCTTATGGGACTTTCCTACTTGGCAGTACATCTACGTATTAGTCA
TCGCTATTACCATGGTGATGCGGTTTTGGCAGTACATCAATGGGCGTGGATAGCGGTTTGACTCACGGGG
ATTTCCAAGTCTCCACCCCATTGACGTCAATGGGAGTTTGTTTTGGCACCAAAATCAACGGGACTTTCCA
AAATGTCGTAACAACTCCGCCCCATTGACGCAAATGGGCGGTAGGCGTGTACGGTGGGAGGTCTATATAA
GCAGAGCTGGTTTAGTGAACCGTCAGATCCGCTAGCAAAGCCACCATGGCAGAAATCGGTACTGGCTTTC
CATTCGACCCCCATTATGTGGAAGTCCTGGGCGAGCGCATGCACTACGTCGATGTTGGTCCGCGCGATGG
CACCCCTGTGCTGTTCCTGCACGGTAACCCGACCTCCTCCTACGTGTGGCGCAACATCATCCCGCATGTT
GCACCGACCCATCGCTGCATTGCTCCAGACCTGATCGGTATGGGCAAATCCGACAAACCAGACCTGGGTT
ATTTCTTCGACGACCACGTCCGCTTCATGGATGCCTTCATCGAAGCCCTGGGTCTGGAAGAGGTCGTCCT
GGTCATTCACGACTGGGGCTCCGCTCTGGGTTTCCACTGGGCCAAGCGCAATCCAGAGCGCGTCAAAGGT
ATTGCATTTATGGAGTTCATCCGCCCTATCCCGACCTGGGACGAATGGCCAGAATTTGCCCGCGAGACCT
TCCAGGCCTTCCGCACCACCGACGTCGGCCGCAAGCTGATCATCGATCAGAACGTTTTTATCGAGGGTAC
GCTGCCGATGGGTGTCGTCCGCCCGCTGACTGAAGTCGAGATGGACCATTACCGCGAGCCGTTCCTGAAT
CCTGTTGACCGCGAGCCACTGTGGCGCTTCCCAAACGAGCTGCCAATCGCCGGTGAGCCAGCGAACATCG
TCGCGCTGGTCGAAGAATACATGGACTGGCTGCACCAGTCCCCTGTCCCGAAGCTGCTGTTCTGGGGCAC
CCCAGGCGTTCTGATCCCACCGGCCGAAGCCGCTCGCCTGGCCAAAAGCCTGCCTAACTGCAAGGCTGTG
GACATCGGCCCGGGTCTGAATCTGCTGCAAGAAGACAACCCGGACCTGATCGGCAGCGAGATCGCGCGCT
GGCTGTCGACGCTCGATCGAGCTCAAGCTTCGAATTCTATGTCCCATCAACCTCTCAGCTGCCTCACTGA
AAAGGAGGACAGCCCCAGTGAAAGCACAGGAAATGGACCCCCCCACCTGGCCCACCCAAACCTGGACACG
TTTACCCCGGAGGAGCTGCTGCAGCAGATGAAAGAGCTCCTGACCGAGAACCACCAGCTGAAAGAAGCCA
TGAAGCTAAATAATCAAGCCATGAAAGGGAGATTTGAGGAGCTTTCGGCCTGGACAGAGAAACAGAAGGA
AGAACGCCAGTTTTTTGAGATACAGAGCAAAGAAGCAAAAGAGCGTCTAATGGCCTTGAGTCATGAGAAT
GAGAAATTGAAGGAAGAGCTTGGAAAACTAAAAGGGAAATCAGAAAGGTCATCTGAGGACCCCACTGATG
ACTCCAGGCTTCCCAGGGCCGAAGCGGAGCAGGAAAAGGACCAGCTCAGGACCCAGGTGGTGAGGCTACA
AGCAGAGAAGGCAGACCTGTTGGGCATCGTGTCTGAACTGCAGCTCAAGCTGAACTCCAGCGGCTCCTCA
GAAGATTCCTTTGTTGAAATTAGGATGGCTGAAGGAGAAGCAGAAGGGTCAGTAAAAGAAATCAAGCATA
GTCCTGGGCCCACGAGAACAGTCTCCACTGGCACGGCATTGTCTAAATATAGGAGCAGATCTGCAGATGG
GGCCAAGAATTACTTCGAACATGAGGAGTTAACTGTGAGCCAGCTCCTGCTGTGCCTAAGGGAAGGGAAT
CAGAAGGTGGAGAGACTTGAAGTTGCACTCAAGGAGGCCAAAGAAAGAGTTTCAGATTTTGAAAAGAAAA
CAAGTAATCGTTCTGAGATTGAAACCCAGACAGAGGGGAGCACAGAGAAAGAGAATGATGAAGAGAAAGG
CCCGGAGACTGTTGGAAGCGAAGTGGAAGCACTGAACCTCCAGGTGACATCTCTGTTTAAGGAGCTTCAA
GAGGCTCATACAAAACTCAGCGAAGCTGAGCTAATGAAGAAGAGACTTCAAGAAAAGTGTCAGGCCCTTG
AAAGGAAAAATTCTGCAATTCCATCAGAGTTGAATGAAAAGCAAGAGCTTGTTTATACTAACAAAAAGTT
AGAGCTACAAGTGGAAAGCATGCTATCAGAAATCAAAATGGAACAGGCTAAAACAGAGGATGAAAAGTCC
AAATTAACTGTGCTACAGATGACACACAACAAGCTTCTTCAAGAACATAATAATGCATTGAAAACAATTG
AGGAACTAACAAGAAAAGAGTCAGAAAAAGTGGACAGGGCAGTGCTGAAGGAACTGAGTGAAAAACTGGA
ACTGGCAGAGAAGGCTCTGGCTTCCAAACAGCTGCAAATGGATGAAATGAAGCAAACCATTGCCAAGCAG
GAAGAGGACCTGGAAACCATGACCATCCTCAGGGCTCAGATGGAAGTTTACTGTTCTGATTTTCATGCTG
AAAGAGCAGCGAGAGAGAAAATTCATGAGGAAAAGGAGCAACTGGCATTGCAGCTGGCAGTTCTGCTGAA
AGAGAATGATGCTTTCGAAGACGGAGGCAGGCAGTCCTTGATGGAGATGCAGAGTCGTCATGGGGCGAGA
ACAAGTGACTCTGACCAGCAGGCTTACCTTGTTCAAAGAGGAGCTGAGGACAGGGACTGGCGGCAACAGC
GGAATATTCCGATTCATTCCTGCCCCAAGTGTGGAGAGGTTCTGCCTGACATAGACACGTTACAGATTCA
CGTGATGGATTGCATCATTTAAGGATCCACCGGATCTAGATAACTGATCATAATCAGCCATACCACATTT
GTAGAGGTTTTACTTGCTTTAAAAAACCTCCCACACCTCCCCCTGAACCTGAAACATAAAATGAATGCAA
TTGTTGTTGTTAACTTGTTTATTGCAGCTTATAATGGTTACAAATAAAGCAATAGCATCACAAATTTCAC
AAATAAAGCATTTTTTTCACTGCATTCTAGTTGTGGTTTGTCCAAACTCATCAATGTATCTTAACGCGTA
AATTGTAAGCGTTAATATTTTGTTAAAATTCGCGTTAAATTTTTGTTAAATCAGCTCATTTTTTAACCAA
TAGGCCGAAATCGGCAAAATCCCTTATAAATCAAAAGAATAGACCGAGATAGGGT
[37 nt withheld, positions 3626-3662]
AAAGAACGTGGACTCCAACGTCAAAGG
[49 nt withheld, positions 3690-3738]
T
[91 nt withheld, positions 3740-3830]
G
[124 nt withheld, positions 3832-3955]
CAGGTGGCACTTTTCGGGGAAATGTGCGCGGAACCCCTATTTGTTTATTTTTCTAAATACATTCAAATAT
GTATCCGCTCATGAGACAATAACCCTGATAAATGCTTCAATAATATTGAAAAAGGAAGAGTCCTGAGGCG
GAAAGAACCAGCTGTGGAATGTGTGTCAGTTAGGGTGTGGAAAGTCCCCAGGCTCCCCAGCAGGCAGAAG
TATGCAAAGCATGCATCTCAATTAGTCAGCAACCAGGTGTGGAAAGTCCCCAGGCTCCCCAGCAGGCAGA
AGTATGCAAAGCATGCATCTCAATTAGTCAGCAACCATAGTCCCGCCCCTAACTCCGCCCATCCCGCCCC
TAACTCCGCCCAGTTCCGCCCATTCTCCGCCCCATGGCTGACTAATTTTTTTTATTTATGCAGAGGCCGA
GGCCGCCTCGGCCTCTGAGCTATTCCAGAAGTAGTGAGGAGGCTTTTTTGGAGGCCTAGGCTTTTGCAAA
GATCGATCAAGAGACAGGATGAGGATCGTTTCGCATGATTGAACAAGATGGATTGCACGCAGGTTCTCCG
GCCGCTTGGGTGGAGAGGCTATTCGGCTATGACTGGGCACAACAGACAATCGGCTGCTCTGATGCCGCCG
TGTTCCGGCTGTCAGCGCAGGGGCGCCCGGTTCTTTTTGTCAAGACCGACCTGTCCGGTGCCCTGAATGA
ACTGCAAGACGAGGCAGCGCGGCTATCGTGGCTGGCCACGACGGGCGTTCCTTGCGCAGCTGTGCTCGAC
GTTGTCACTGAAGCGGGAAGGGACTGGCTGCTATTGGGCGAAGTGCCGGGGCAGGATCTCCTGTCATCTC
ACCTTGCTCCTGCCGAGAAAGTATCCATCATGGCTGATGCAATGCGGCGGCTGCATACGCTTGATCCGGC
TACCTGCCCATTCGACCACCAAGCGAAACATCGCATCGAGCGAGCACGTACTCGGATGGAAGCCGGTCTT
GTCGATCAGGATGATCTGGACGAAGAGCATCAGGGGCTCGCGCCAGCCGAACTGTTCGCCAGGCTCAAGG
CGAGCATGCCCGACGGCGAGGATCTCGTCGTGACCCATGGCGATGCCTGCTTGCCGAATATCATGGTGGA
AAATGGCCGCTTTTCTGGATTCATCGACTGTGGCCGGCTGGGTGTGGCGGACCGCTATCAGGACATAGCG
TTGGCTACCCGTGATATTGCTGAAGAGCTTGGCGGCGAATGGGCTGACCGCTTCCTCGTGCTTTACGGTA
TCGCCGCTCCCGATTCGCAGCGCATCGCCTTCTATCGCCTTCTTGACGAGTTCTTCTGAGCGGGACTCTG
GGGTTCGAAATGACCGACCAAGCGACGCCCAACCTGCCATCACGAGATTTCGATTCCACCGCCGCCTTCT
ATGAAAGGTTGGGCTTCGGAATCGTTTTCCGGGACGCCGGCTGGATGATCCTCCAGCGCGGGGATCTCAT
GCTGGAGTTCTTCGCCCACCCTAGGGGGAGGCTAACTGAAACACGGAAGGAGACAATACCGGAAGGAACC
CGCGCTATGACGGCAATAAAAAGACAGAATAAAACGCACGGTGTTGGGTCGTTTGTTCATAAACGCGGGG
TTCGGTCCCAGGGCTGGCACTCTGTCGATACCCCACCGAGACCCCATTGGGGCCAATACGCCCGCGTTTC
TTCCTTTTCCCCACCCCACCCCCCAAGTTCGGGTGAAGGCCCAGGGCTCGCAGCCAACGTCGGGGCGGCA
GGCCCTGCCATAGCCTCAGGTTACTCATATATACTTTAGATTGATTTAAAACTTCATTTTTAATTTAAAA
GGATCTAGGTGAAGATCCTTTTTGATAATCTCATGACCAAAATCCCTTAACGTGAGTTTTCGTTCCACTG
AGCGTCAGACCCCGTAGAAAAGATCAAAGGATCTTCTTGAGATCCTTTTTTTCTGCGCGTAATCTGCTGC
TTGCAAACAAAAAAACCACCGCTACCAGCGGTGGTTTGTTTGCCGGATCAAGAGCTACCAACTCTTTTTC
CGAAGGTAACTGGCTTCAGCAGAGCGCAGATACCAAATACTGTTCTTCTAGTGTAGCCGTAGTTAGGCCA
CCACTTCAAGAACTCTGTAGCACCGCCTACATACCTCGCTCTGCTAATCCTGTTACCAGTGGCTGCTGCC
AGTGGCGATAAGTCGTGTCTTACCGGGTTGGACTCAAGACGATAGTTACCGGATAAGGCGCAGCGGTCGG
GCTGAACGGGGGGTTCGTGCACACAGCCCAGCTTGGAGCGAACGACCTACACCGAACTGAGATACCTACA
GCGTGAGCTATGAGAAAGCGCCACGCTTCCCGAAGGGAGAAAGGCGGACAGGTATCCGGTAAGCGGCAGG
GTCGGAACAGGAGAGCGCACGAGGGAGCTTCCAGGGGGAAACGCCTGGTATCTTTATAGTCCTGTCGGGT
TTCGCCACCTCTGACTTGAGCGTCGATTTTTGTGATGCTCGTCAGGGGGGCGGAGCCTATGGAAAAACGC
CAGCAACGCGGCCTTTTTACGGTTCCTGGCCTTTTGCTGGCCTTTTGCTCACATGTTCTTTCCTGCGTTA
TCCCCTGATTCTGTGGATAACCGTATTACCGCCATGCAT
Features (pLannotate 1.2.2; 15 found; start..end, strand, type, name):
     61..364     +  enhancer       CMV enhancer: human cytomegalovirus immediate early enhancer
    365..568     +  promoter       CMV promoter: human cytomegalovirus (CMV) immediate early promoter
    606..1486    +  CDS            HaloTag® (fragment): modified bacterial dehalogenase that forms covalent bonds with chloroalkane derivatives
   1487..1508    +  misc_feature   MCS (fragment): multiple cloning site
   1509..3239    +  CDS            OPTN: OPTN_HUMAN - Also known as FIP2, GLC1E, HIP7, HYPL, NRP. Experimental evidence at protein level: Swiss-Prot protein existence level 1. (Microbial infection) May constitute a cellular target for adenovirus E3 14.7 and Bluetongue virus protein NS3 to inhibit innate immune response. From Homo sapiens (Human).
   3265..3349    +  CDS            large T antigen (fragment): large T antigen from SV40 (simian virus 40)
   3372..3493    +  polyA_signal   SV40 poly(A) signal: SV40 polyadenylation signal
   3527..3955    -  rep_origin     f1 ori (sequence partly withheld): f1 bacteriophage origin of replication; arrow indicates direction of (+) strand synthesis
   3982..4086    +  promoter       AmpR promoter: bla
   4088..4445    +  promoter       SV40 promoter: SV40 enhancer and early promoter
   4480..5274    +  CDS            NeoR/KanR: aminoglycoside phosphotransferase from Tn5; aph(3')-II (or nptII); confers resistance to neomycin, kanamycin, and G418 (Geneticin®)
   5295..5447    +  CDS            ble (fragment): BLE_KLEPN - Experimental evidence at protein level: Swiss-Prot protein existence level 1. Binding protein with a strong affinity to the bleomycin family of antibiotics. Binds to CL990; an antimitotic-antibiotic compound. From Klebsiella pneumoniae.
   5506..5553    +  polyA_signal   HSV TK poly(A) signal: herpes simplex virus thymidine kinase polyadenylation signal (Cole and Stacy, 1985)
   5644..5660    -  polyA_signal   bGH poly(A) signal (fragment): bovine growth hormone polyadenylation signal
   5882..6470    +  rep_origin     ori: high-copy-number ColE1/pMB1/pBR322/pUC origin of replication
