[The description below was written by a language model from this plasmid's Addgene catalogue record and pLannotate feature annotations shown in this document.]
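Description:
Halo-OPTN is a mammalian expression plasmid built on the Clontech pEGFP-C1 backbone, in which the position normally occupied by EGFP carries a HaloTag coding sequence fused to the N-terminus of human optineurin (OPTN, also known as ALS12, FIP2 or NRP). The feature table shows the CMV immediate-early enhancer and promoter driving a single open reading frame: HaloTag, a short remnant of the multiple cloning site acting as a linker, and then the OPTN coding sequence, followed by the SV40 polyadenylation signal. HaloTag is a modified bacterial dehalogenase that bonds covalently to chloroalkane ligands, so the fusion protein can be labelled in cells with a chosen fluorescent dye or captured on ligand-bearing resins. No EGFP feature is annotated, consistent with replacement of the reporter by the Halo-OPTN cassette cloned between NheI and ApaI.

The plasmid replicates in E. coli at high copy from a ColE1/pUC-type origin and also carries an f1 origin. A single Tn5 NeoR/KanR gene serves both hosts. The bacterial bla promoter drives it for kanamycin selection, while the SV40 early promoter with the HSV TK polyadenylation signal drives it for G418 selection of transfected mammalian cells. The short large T antigen, ble and bGH fragments annotated are probably incidental matches to backbone sequence rather than functional elements. The sequenced record is 6,584 nt, somewhat smaller than the rounded catalogue sizes, and the depositor notes that the plasmid may run as a dimer. It is intended for expressing Halo-tagged OPTN in mammalian cells, and was deposited with a study of NEMO recruitment to damaged mitochondria and NF-κB signalling.
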