Addgene plasmid #187900: Halo-OPTN
Purpose: Mammalian cell expression of Halo-tagged OPTN
Depositing lab: Erika Holzbaur. Depositing organization: University of Pennsylvania. Publication: Damaged mitochondria recruit the effector NEMO to activate NF-kappaB signaling. Harding O, Holzer E, Riley JF, Martens S, Holzbaur ELF. Mol Cell. 2023 Sep 7;83(17):3188-3204.e7. doi: 10.1016/j.molcel.2023.08.005. PubMed 37683611.
Backbone
  Vector backbone: pEGFP-C1
  Backbone manufacturer: Clontech
  Backbone size w/o insert (bp): 4000
  Total vector size (bp): 7000
  Vector type: Mammalian Expression
  Selectable markers: Neomycin (select with G418)
Growth in bacteria
  Bacterial resistance: Kanamycin, 50 μg/mL
  Growth temperature: 37°C
  Growth strain: DH5alpha
  Copy number: High Copy
Gene/Insert
  Gene/Insert name: OPTN (alt name: ALS12)
  Species: H. sapiens (human)
  Insert size (bp): 3000
  GenBank ID: NM_001008211
  Entrez Gene: OPTN (a.k.a. ALS12, FIP2, GLC1E, HIP7, HYPL, NRP, TFIIIA-INTP)
  Promoter: CMV
  Tag / fusion protein: Halo (N terminal on insert)
  Cloning method: Restriction Enzyme; 5′ cloning site NheI (not destroyed); 3′ cloning site ApaI (not destroyed)
  Sequencing primers: 5′ pdHT 5'-GTCGAAGAATACATGGACTG; 3′ NA
Resource information
  A portion of this plasmid was derived from a plasmid made by: I. Dikic (Goethe University); Wild et al., Science 2011
Terms and licenses: Academic/Nonprofit Terms; Industry Terms: Not Available to Industry
Depositor comments: Please visit https://www.biorxiv.org/content/10.1101/2022.06.21.496850v1 for bioRxiv preprint. Please note that this plasmid may run as a dimer.
How to cite: Halo-OPTN was a gift from Erika Holzbaur (Addgene plasmid # 187900 ; http://n2t.net/addgene:187900 ; RRID:Addgene_187900)
